>Addgene plasmid #230774 | AiP20042 - pAAV-AiE3051m-minBG-SYFP2-WPRE3-BGHpA | addgene full sequence | sequence record 466354 | Addgene NGS Result
ACGGGGAAAGCCGGCG
[46 nt withheld, positions 17-62]
A
[95 nt withheld, positions 64-158]
TATGCGGTGTGAAATACCGCACAGATGCGTAAGGAGAAAATACCGCATCAGGCGCCCCTGCAGGCAGCTG
CGCGCTCGCTCGCTCACTGAGGCCGCCCGGGCAAAGCCCGGGCGTCGGGCGACCTTTGGTCGCCCGGCCT
CAGTGAGCGAGCGAGCGCGCAGAGAGGGAGTGGCCAACTCCATCACTAGGGGTTCCTGCGGCCGCTCGGT
CCGCACGTGAGATCTCATGCCTGCTATTGTCTTCCCAATCCTCCCCCTTGCTGTCCTGCCCCACCCCACC
CCCCAGAATAGAATGACACCTACTCAGACAATGCGATGCAATTTCCTCATTTTATTAGGAAAGGACAGTG
GGAGTGGCACCTTCCAGGGTCAAGGAAGGCACGGGGGAGGGGCAAACAACAGATGGCTGGCAACTAGAAG
GCACAGTCGAAGATCTCTCGAGCCACGGAATTGTCAGTGCCCAACAGCCGAGCCCCTGTCCAGCAGCGGG
CAAGGCAGGCGGCGATGAGTTCCGCCGTGGCAAGAACTAACCAGGATTTATACAAGGAGGAGAAAATGAA
AGCCATACGGGAAGCAATAGCATGATACAAAGGCATTAAAGCAGCGTATCCACATAGCGTAAAAGGAGCA
ACATAGTTAAGAATACCAGTCAATCTTTCACAAATTTTGTAATCCAGAGGTTGATTATGATATCGAATTC
GCGGCCGCGGCGCGCCGTCGACTTACTTGTACAGCTCGTCCATGCCGAGAGTGATCCCGGCGGCGGTCAC
GAACTCCAGCAGGACCATGTGATCGCGCTTCTCGTTGGGGTCTTTGCTCAGCTTGGACTGGTAGCTCAGG
TAGTGGTTGTCGGGCAGCAGCACGGGGCCGTCGCCGATGGGGGTGTTCTGCTGGTAGTGGTCGGCGAGCT
GCACGCCGCCGTCCTCGATGTTGTGGCGGATCTTGAAGTTGGCCTTGATGCCGTTCTTCTGCTTGTCGGC
GGTGATATAGACGTTGTGGCTGTTGTAGTTGTACTCCAGCTTGTGCCCCAGGATGTTGCCGTCCTCCTTG
AAGTCGATGCCCTTCAGCTCGATGCGGTTCACCAGGGTGTCGCCCTCGAACTTCACCTCGGCGCGGGTCT
TGTAGTTGCCGTCGTCCTTGAAGAAGATGGTGCGCTCCTGGACGTAGCCTTCGGGCATGGCGGACTTGAA
GAAGTCGTGCTGCTTCATGTGGTCGGGGTAGCGGGCGAAGCACTGCACGCCGTAGCCCAGGGTGGTCACG
AGGGTGGGCCAGGGCACGGGCAGCTTGCCGGTGGTGCAGATCAGCTTCAGGGTCAGCTTGCCGTAGGTGG
CATCGCCCTCGCCCTCGCCGGACACGCTGAACTTGTGGCCGTTTACGTCGCCGTCCAGCTCGACCAGGAT
GGGCACCACCCCGGTGAACAGCTCCTCGCCCTTGCTCACCATGGTGGCGACCGGTAGCGCTAGCTTCGAA
AGATCTGGATCCCAGAAGCAAATGTAAGCAATAGATGGCTCTGCCCTGACTTTTATGCCCAGCCCGAGCT
CCGCCGGCGCTGCCCAGAGTTTATGGTGTGATTTTCTTTTCTTACCAAGAAGCTTTCAGAAAAATAGGTT
TTGAACCATATTCTCCATTTCACCTAAGAAATCAATGTTAGCCTAAGGAGACTAGGAATTGAGAGGGTAA
ATACAGACAAGATTATATTCCGTCCCAGGCTTATATCTACAATGTGGTCAGAAATGATGGAGAGATAACG
GGTAGGGGGCGTGATGCCACTCAGTTTTCTGTAAAGAGCTTCCTTGATCTGTTCAGCCCAAGGGGGACTT
ACCTGGTAAGTCCCAAAGCCTTTCTAGAACTACAGCAGGAGAGAGCAGGTTTCATGACATAGAGCTGGCA
GGTGCACAGACTATCAGGCTAGACAGATAGTCACTGACACTTCTAAGCCTAATTTAGTCGTCTCCACAGA
AGCAGCCTCTCCTAGCTGATGCATTTTATTTTTCTAGGGTCTGAAGATGGATCAAGGACTTAAGTGCTGG
TTACCTTGAGGGAATTCAGAGCATAGGTGACCCTGCTGTGCTGGGGTTGAAGTCATGGTTGTTCTAGTGA
ATAAACGCGTGCGGCCGCAGGAACCCCTAGTGATGGAGTTGGCCACTCCCTCTCTGCGCGCTCGCTCGCT
CACTGAGGCCGGGCGACCAAAGGTCGCCCGACGCCCGGGCGGCCTCAGTGAGCGAGCGAGCGCGCAGCTG
CCTGCAGGACATGTGAGCAAAAGGCCAGCAAAAGGCCAGGAACCGTAAAAAGGCCGCGTTGCTGGCGTTT
TTCCATAGGCTCCGCCCCCCTGACGAGCATCACAAAAATCGACGCTCAAGTCAGAGGTGGCGAAACCCGA
CAGGACTATAAAGATACCAGGCGTTTCCCCCTGGAAGCTCCCTCGTGCGCTCTCCTGTTCCGACCCTGCC
GCTTACCGGATACCTGTCCGCCTTTCTCCCTTCGGGAAGCGTGGCGCTTTCTCATAGCTCACGCTGTAGG
TATCTCAGTTCGGTGTAGGTCGTTCGCTCCAAGCTGGGCTGTGTGCACGAACCCCCCGTTCAGCCCGACC
GCTGCGCCTTATCCGGTAACTATCGTCTTGAGTCCAACCCGGTAAGACACGACTTATCGCCACTGGCAGC
AGCCACTGGTAACAGGATTAGCAGAGCGAGGTATGTAGGCGGTGCTACAGAGTTCTTGAAGTGGTGGCCT
AACTACGGCTACACTAGAAGAACAGTATTTGGTATCTGCGCTCTGCTGAAGCCAGTTACCTTCGGAAAAA
GAGTTGGTAGCTCTTGATCCGGCAAACAAACCACCGCTGGTAGCGGTGGTTTTTTTGTTTGCAAGCAGCA
GATTACGCGCAGAAAAAAAGGATCTCAAGAAGATCCTTTGATCTTTTCTACGGGGTCTGACGCTCAGTGG
AACGAAAACTCACGTTAAGGGATTTTGGTCATGAGATTATCAAAAAGGATCTTCACCTAGATCCTTTTAA
ATTAAAAATGAAGTTTTAAATCAATCTAAAGTATATATGAGTAAACTTGGTCTGACAGTTACCAATGCTT
AATCAGTGAGGCACCTATCTCAGCGATCTGTCTATTTCGTTCATCCATAGTTGCCTGACTCCCCGTCGTG
TAGATAACTACGATACGGGAGGGCTTACCATCTGGCCCCAGTGCTGCAATGATACCGCGAGACCCACGCT
CACCGGCTCCAGATTTATCAGCAATAAACCAGCCAGCCGGAAGGGCCGAGCGCAGAAGTGGTCCTGCAAC
TTTATCCGCCTCCATCCAGTCTATTAATTGTTGCCGGGAAGCTAGAGTAAGTAGTTCGCCAGTTAATAGT
TTGCGCAACGTTGTTGCCATTGCTACAGGCATCGTGGTGTCACGCTCGTCGTTTGGTATGGCTTCATTCA
GCTCCGGTTCCCAACGATCAAGGCGAGTTACATGATCCCCCATGTTGTGCAAAAAAGCGGTTAGCTCCTT
CGGTCCTCCGATCGTTGTCAGAAGTAAGTTGGCCGCAGTGTTATCACTCATGGTTATGGCAGCACTGCAT
AATTCTCTTACTGTCATGCCATCCGTAAGATGCTTTTCTGTGACTGGTGAGTACTCAACCAAGTCATTCT
GAGAATAGTGTATGCGGCGACCGAGTTGCTCTTGCCCGGCGTCAATACGGGATAATACCGCGCCACATAG
CAGAACTTTAAAAGTGCTCATCATTGGAAAACGTTCTTCGGGGCGAAAACTCTCAAGGATCTTACCGCTG
TTGAGATCCAGTTCGATGTAACCCACTCGTGCACCCAACTGATCTTCAGCATCTTTTACTTTCACCAGCG
TTTCTGGGTGAGCAAAAACAGGAAGGCAAAATGCCGCAAAAAAGGGAATAAGGGCGACACGGAAATGTTG
AATACTCATACTCTTCCTTTTTCAATATTATTGAAGCATTTATCAGGGTTATTGTCTCATGAGCGGATAC
ATATTTGAATGTATTTAGAAAAATAAACAAATAGGGGTTCCGCGCACATTTCCCCGAAAAGTGCCACCTG
ACGTCTAAGAAACCATTATTATCATGACATTAACCTATAAAAATAGGCGTATCACGAGGCCCTTTCGTCT
CGCGCGTTTCGGTGATGACGGTGAAAACCTCTGACACATGCAGCTCCCGGAGACGGTCACAGCTTGTCTG
TAAGCGGATGCCGGGAGCAGACAAGCCCGTCAGGGCGCGTCAGCGGGTGTTGGCGGGTGTCGGGGCTGGC
TTAACTATGCGGCATCAGAGCAGATTGTACTGAGAGTGCACCATAAAATTGTAAACGTTAATATTTTGTT
AAAATTCGCGTTAAATTTTTGTTAAATCAGCTCATTTTTTAACCAATAGACCGAAATCGGCAAAATCCCT
TATAAATCAAAAGAATAGCCCGAGATAGAGT
[37 nt withheld, positions 4600-4636]
AAAGAACGTGGACTCCAACGTCAAAGG
[126 nt withheld, positions 4664-4789]
Features (pLannotate 1.2.2; 14 found; start..end, strand, type, name):
    159..210     +  misc_feature   bom (fragment): basis of mobility region from pBR322
    215..355     -  repeat_region  AAV2 ITR: inverted terminal repeat of adeno-associated virus serotype 2 inverted
    473..584     -  polyA_signal   bGH poly(A) signal: bovine growth hormone polyadenylation signal
    601..681     -  misc_feature   WPRE (fragment): woodchuck hepatitis virus posttranscriptional regulatory element
    687..844     -  misc_feature   WPRE (fragment): woodchuck hepatitis virus posttranscriptional regulatory element
    884..1600    -  CDS            SYFP2: SYFP2 is a basic (constitutively fluorescent) yellow fluorescent protein published in 2006, derived from Aequorea victoria. It is reported to be a very rapidly-maturing monomer with moderate acid sensitivity.
   2312..2339    -  repeat_region  AAV2 ITR (fragment): inverted terminal repeat of adeno-associated virus serotype 2 inverted
   2368..2395    -  repeat_region  AAV2 ITR (fragment): inverted terminal repeat of adeno-associated virus serotype 2 inverted
   2468..3056    -  rep_origin     ori: high-copy-number ColE1/pMB1/pBR322/pUC origin of replication
   3227..4087    -  CDS            AmpR: β-lactamase; bla; confers resistance to ampicillin, carbenicillin, and related antibiotics
   4088..4192    -  promoter       AmpR promoter: bla
   4287..4322    +  CDS            rop (fragment): Rop protein, which maintains plasmids at low copy number; rop
   4424..4473    +  misc_feature   bom (fragment): basis of mobility region from pBR322
   4474..140     -  rep_origin     f1 ori (across the origin) (sequence partly withheld): f1 bacteriophage origin of replication; arrow indicates direction of (+) strand synthesis
