[The description below was written by a language model from this plasmid's Addgene catalogue record and pLannotate feature annotations shown in this document.]
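Description:
AiP20042 - pAAV-AiE3051m-minBG-SYFP2-WPRE3-BGHpA is an AAV transfer plasmid on a pAAV2 backbone, part of a collection of enhancer-driven AAV vectors built to give genetic access to particular populations of brain cells. It is propagated in E. coli as a high-copy plasmid through a ColE1/pUC-type origin and selected with ampicillin via the β-lactamase gene and its own promoter. An f1 phage origin and short remnants of pBR322 bom and rop sequences are also detected in the backbone. The 4,789 nt sequenced record shows one complete AAV2 inverted terminal repeat and, on the other side of the cassette, only two short ITR fragments. This may reflect how difficult these repeats are to sequence and annotate, but the record does not settle the point.

Between the ITRs lies a single reporter cassette. The AiE3051m enhancer is placed upstream of minBG, a minimal beta-globin promoter that has little activity on its own, so that expression depends on the cell-type preference of the enhancer. Neither element is annotated in the feature table, but the unannotated stretch between the SYFP2 coding sequence and the ITR fragments is where they would be expected. The driven gene is SYFP2, a rapidly maturing monomeric yellow fluorescent protein derived from Aequorea victoria. It is followed by WPRE3, a shortened woodchuck hepatitis virus posttranscriptional element (seen as two WPRE fragments) that boosts transcript expression, and by the bovine growth hormone polyadenylation signal. Packaged into recombinant AAV, the construct labels the cells in which the enhancer is active. The record does not specify which brain cell populations AiE3051m targets.
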