Addgene plasmid #230774: AiP20042 - pAAV-AiE3051m-minBG-SYFP2-WPRE3-BGHpA
Purpose: AiE3051m is an enhancer sequence, designed to drive AAV-mediated transgene expression in specific populations of brain cells
Depositing lab: Allen Institute for Brain Science & Bosiljka Tasic. Depositing organization: Allen Institute. Publication: A suite of enhancer AAVs and transgenic mouse lines for genetic access to cortical cell types. Ben-Simon Y, Hooper M, Narayan S, Daigle TL, Dwivedi D, Way SW, Oster A, Stafford DA, Mich JK, Taormina MJ, Martinez RA, Opitz-Araya X, Roth JR, Alexander JR, Allen S, Amster A, Arbuckle J, Ayala A, Baker PM, Bakken TE, Barcelli T, Barta S, Bendrick J, Bertagnolli D, Bielstein C, Bishwakarma P, Bowlus J, Boyer G, Brouner K, Casian B, Casper T, Chakka AB, Chakrabarty R, Chance RK, Chavan S, Clark M, Colbert K, Collman F, Daniel S, Departee M, DiValentin P, Donadio N, Dotson N, Egdorf T, Fliss T, Gabitto M, Garcia J, Gary A, Gasperini M, Gloe J, Goldy J, Gore BB, Graybuck L, Greisman N, Haeseleer F, Halterman C, Haradon Z, Hastings SD, Helback O, Ho W, Hockemeyer D, Huang C, Huff S, Hunker A, Johansen N, Jones D, Juneau Z, Kalmbach B, Kannan M, Khem S, Kussick E, Kutsal R, Larsen R, Lee C, Lee AY, Leibly M, Lenz GH, Li S, Liang E, Lusk N, Madigan Z, Malloy J, Malone J, McCue R, Melchor J, Mollenkopf T, Moosman S, Morin E, Newman D, Ng L, Ngo K, Omstead V, Otto S, Oyama A, Pena N, Pham T, Phillips E, Pom CA, Potekhina L, Ransford S, Ray PL, Rette D, Reynoldson C, Rimorin C, Rocha D, Ruiz A, Sanchez REA, Sawyer L, Sedeno-Cortes A, Sevigny JP, Shapovalova N, Shepard N, Shulga L, Sigler AR, Siverts L, Soliman S, Somasundaram S, Staats B, Stewart K, Szelenyi E, Tieu M, Trader C, Tran A, van Velthoven CTJ, Walker M, Wang Y, Weed N, Wirthlin M, Wood T, Wynalda B, Yao Z, Zhou T, Ariza J, Dee N, Reding M, Ronellenfitch K, Mufti S, Sunkin SM, Smith KA, Esposito L, Waters J, Thyagarajan B, Yao S, Lein ES, Zeng H, Levi BP, Ngai J, Ting JT, Tasic B. Cell. 2025 May 16:S0092-8674(25)00513-6. doi: 10.1016/j.cell.2025.05.002. PubMed 40403729.
Backbone
  Vector backbone: pAAV2
  Vector type: AAV
Growth in bacteria
  Bacterial resistance: Ampicillin, 100 μg/mL
  Growth temperature: 37°C
  Growth strain: NEB Stable
  Copy number: High Copy
Gene/Insert
  Gene/Insert name: SYFP2
  Species: Synthetic
  Promoter: minBG
  Cloning method: Gibson Cloning
Terms and licenses: Academic/Nonprofit Terms; Industry Terms: Not Available to Industry
How to cite: AiP20042 - pAAV-AiE3051m-minBG-SYFP2-WPRE3-BGHpA was a gift from Allen Institute for Brain Science & Bosiljka Tasic (Addgene plasmid # 230774 ; http://n2t.net/addgene:230774 ; RRID:Addgene_230774)
